>Addgene plasmid #153647 | pGBW-m4133196 | addgene full sequence | sequence record 300613 | Ginkgo NGS Result
CTATTGGCGTTACTATGGGAACATACGTCATTATTGACGTCAATGGGCGGGGGTCGTTGGGCGGTCAGCC
AGGCGGGCCATTTACCGTAAGTTATGTAACGCGGAACTCCATATATGGGCTATGAACTAATGACCCCGTA
ATTGATTACTAGATCTGGCTACACTCGATCAGCAGTTAGATAATAAAATCGCTATCCATCGAAGATGGAT
GTGTGTTGGTTTTTTGTGTGTGTAACGCAACGATTGATAGCATAACCCCTTGGGGCCTCTAAACGGGTCT
TGAGGGGTTTTTTGAATTGAGAGGTAGCTGAAGCTGCTGTTATGACCACTAGAGGGAAGAAGATACCTGT
GGAGCTAATGGTCCAAGATGTCGGGAGCCGCGATCGCTGCCAAAAAGGTAAGCTGACGATAGCTGACGAG
ATTCGATGCCCGACGAGCAAATGAGCGCCACGGCTGTTCGCGTAAGCTCGAAACGACGGAGATTCGATAG
AGCCAGAGTCGAGTTTAAACGATTCGGGATCTTAAGGATAAATTTCTGGTAAGGAGGACACGTATGGAAG
TGGGCAAGTTGGGGAAGCCGTATCCGTTGCTGAATCTGGCATATGTGGGAGTATAAGACGCGCAGCGTCG
CATCAGGCATTTTTTTCTGCGCCAATGCACCTAGAATCGGTTACCAATGCTTAATCAGTGAGGCACCTAT
CTCAGCGATCTGTCTATTTCGTTCATCCATAGTTGCCTGACTCCCCGTCGTGTAGATAACTACGATACGG
GAGGGCTTACCATCTGGCCCCAGTGCTGCAATGATACCGCGAGACCCACGCTCACCGGCTCCAGATTTAT
CAGCAATAAACCAGCCAGCCGGAAGGGCCGAGCGCAGAAGTGGTCCTGCAACTTTATCCGCCTCCATCCA
GTCTATCAACTGTTGCCGGGAAGCTAGAGTAAGTAGTTCGCCAGTTAATAGTTTACGCAAGGTTGTTGCC
ATTGCTACAGGCATCGTGGTGTCACGCTCGTCGTTTGGTATGGCTTCATTCAGCTCCGGTTCCCAACGAT
CAAGGCGAGTTACATGATCCCCCATGTTGTGCAAAAAAGCGGTTAGCTCCTTCGGTCCTCCAATCGTTGT
CAGAAGTAAGTTGGCCGCAGTGTTATCACTCATGGTTATGGCAGCACTGCATAATTCTCTTACTGTCATG
CCATCCGTAAGATGCTTTTCTGTGACTGGTGAATACTCAACCAAGTCATTCTGAGAATAGTGTATGCGGC
GACCGAGTTGCTCTTGCCCGGCGTCAATACGGGATAATACCGCGCCACATAGCAGAACTTTAAAAGTGCT
CATCATTGGAAAGCGTTCTTCGGGGCGAAAACTCTCAAGGATCTTACCGCTGTTGAGATCCAGTTCGATG
TAACCCACTCGCGCACCCAACTGATCTTCAGCATCTTTTACTTTCACCAGCGTTTCTGGGTGAGCAAAAA
CAGGAAGGCAAAATGCCGCAAAAAAGGGAATAAGGGCGACACGGAAATGTTGAATACTCATGCGAAAGCC
TCCTGCTGATCCTGTCTCTTGATAGATGTTTGCAAAAGCTAGGACTCGATTATACGTTGACCGATCAGAC
TATCAATATCTAGGTTTAAACAGATCGGTACGCTGCCGTGACCAGGCTTGAGTACAATATCTGACGATTG
GACTTCCTGGGTCCCAAGCTGGATTCCGACTGGCTGACTGCCAAGCAACGATATGGATCGTCGAGACTCG
CACTGAGAGGATCGTTCTCGGTACACCAGGCGCGCCCCGATTTCGATATTCCTCGGATCTCGGATAGATC
GGGATTGAGGATGTAGGTTGAACTTCTCTCGGGTGATCCCGATCTCGGATATTCGGGATTGGAGTAATAC
CTGGCGATAGGCGCTGCCAAGCAATAGCCAAGGCGCAAGGCCGGCCAAGAGACTTGCGATAGTTCGTTCG
AGAGGTAGCCTGCAAGATGGATCGGACGAAAGGTTTGAAGATTTTCCGACGAGGGCCTTGGAGAGTTCGG
AAATTTAAATGCAACTATGGATGAACGAAATAGACAGATCGCTGAGATAGGTGCCTCACTGATTAAGCAT
TGGTAACTGTCAGACCAAGTTTACTCATATATACTTTAGATTGATTTAAAACTTCATTTTTAATTTAAAA
GGATCTAGGTGAAGATCCTTTTTGATAATCTCATGACCAAAATCCCTTAACGTGAGTTTTCGTTCCACTG
AGCGTCAGACCCCGTAGAAAAGATCAAAGGATCTTCTTGAGATCCTTTTTTTCTGCGCGTAATCTGCTGC
TTGCAAACAAAAAAACCACCGCTACCAGCGGTGGTTTGTTTGCCGGATCAAGAGCTACCAACTCTTTTTC
CGAAGGTAACTGGCTTCAGCAGAGCGCAGATACCAAATACTGTTCTTCTAGTGTAGCCGTAGTTAGGCCA
CCACTTCAAGAACTCTGTAGCACCGCCTACATACCTCGCTCTGCTAATCCTGTTACCAGTGGCTGCTGCC
AGTGGCGATAAGTCGTGTCTTACCGGGTTGGACTCAAGACGATAGTTACCGGATAAGGCGCAGCGGTCGG
GCTGAACGGGGGGTTCGTGCACACAGCCCAGCTTGGAGCGAACGACCTACACCGAACTGAGATACCTACA
GCGTGAGCTATGAGAAAGCGCCACGCTTCCCGAAGGGAGAAAGGCGGACAGGTATCCGGTAAGCGGCAGG
GTCGGAACAGGAGAGCGCACGAGGGAGCTTCCAGGGGGAAACGCCTGGTATCTTTATAGTCCTGTCGGGT
TTCGCCACCTCTGACTTGAGCGTCGATTTTTGTGATGCTCGTCAGGGGGGCGGAGCCTATGGAAAAACGC
CAGCAACGCGGCCTTTTTACGGTTCCTGGCCTTTTGCTGGCCTTTTGCTCACATGATTTAAATGAAACTC
GTAATCGGAGAACGGGTGCAATAGCAAGGACCAGATCGAACTTGACTGACGCAATTCTGAGCGTAGTCGA
AACCCAGACAAGTCGATCTCGCCAAGTAGCTGACTTGACTGGTTAATTAAGTTTCGATAGCCCAAGGTAA
CCAATGAGATTAGGGAGGGAAGAAAGTTTGATGAACTACTTCTGACCCCTAGTGGTGTCCAGAAAAGACC
ATTAAAGGAATGTCTTGATCGAAATCGAGAGATCGCCTGCAGGATAGCTGACGACCTTAAGGATAAATTT
CTGGTAAGGAGGACACGTATGGAAGTGGGCAAGTTGGGGAAGCCGTATCCGTTGCTGAATCTGGCATATG
TGGGAGTATAAGACGCGCAGCGTCGCATCAGGCATTTTTTTCTGCGCCAATGCCGGTAGATAGCAATCCG
GCCCGAGGGGCACAAAAAACCCCTCAAGACCCGTTTAGAGGCCCCAAGGGGTTATGCTACGATACCGATA
GAGATGGGCCAATACCACATTTGTAGAGGTTTTACTTGCTTTAAAAAACCTCCCACACCTCCCCCTGAAC
CTGAAACATAAAATGAATGCAATTGTTGTTGTTAACTTGTTTATTGCAGCTTATAATGGTTACAAATAAA
GCAATAGCATCACAAATTTCACAAATAAAGCATTTTTTTCACTGCATTCTAGTTGTGGTTTGTCCAAACT
CATCAATGTATCTTATCATGTCTGTGAGCTGAAGGTACGCTGTATCTCAGTCAGTCAAGCTAGCTTAACT
GTCCATGTGCTGCCTCTCGAACTTAGCTGCCGCGGTTTCTTTCGACTGAAAGTAAAGGTTTTCCACTGCG
AAACCGTTGAGAAAGGACTGAGCATCGGCACTCATGGTGGCGGCCGCTGGCGGGTGTGTCGAGTGGATGG
TAGGATCGACAAAGATCTGATCTGACGGTTCACTAAACCAGCTCTGCTTATATAGACCTCCCACCGTACA
CGCCTACCGCCCATTTGCGTCAATGGGGCGGAGTTGTTACGACATTTTGGAAAGTCCCGTTGATTTTGGT
GCCAAAACAAACTCCCATTGACGTCAATGGGGTGGAGACTTGGAAATCCCCGTGAGTCAAACCGCTATCC
ACGCCCATTGATGTACTGCCAAAACCGCATCAGCATGGTAATAGCGATGACTAATACGTAGATGTACTGC
CAAGTAGGAAAGTCCCATAAGGTCATGTACTGGGCATAATGCCAGGCGGGCCATTTACCGTCATTGACGT
CAATAGGGGGCGTACTTGGCATATGATACACTTGATGTACTGCCAAGTGGGCAGTTTACCGTAAATACTC
CACCCATTGACGTCAATGGAAAGTCC
Features (pLannotate 1.2.2; 15 found; start..end, strand, type, name):
    182..230     +  polyA_signal   poly(A) signal: synthetic polyadenylation signal
    248..294     +  terminator     T7 terminator: transcription terminator for bacteriophage T7 RNA polymerase
    299..370     -  misc_feature   5' β-globin insulator: insulator upstream of the human β-globin locus (Farrell et al., 2002)
    522..658     -  terminator     rrnG terminator: transcription terminator from the E. coli ribosomal RNA rrnG operon (Albrechtsen et al., 1991)
    671..1531    -  CDS            AmpR: β-lactamase; bla; confers resistance to ampicillin, carbenicillin, and related antibiotics
   2041..2105    +  CDS            bla(M) (fragment): β-lactamase lacking the signal sequence; bla(M); allows cytosolic expression of β-lactamase
   2277..2865    +  rep_origin     ori: high-copy-number ColE1/pMB1/pBR322/pUC origin of replication
   3091..3162    -  misc_feature   3' β-globin insulator: insulator downstream of the human β-globin locus (Farrell et al., 2002)
   3207..3343    -  terminator     rrnG terminator: transcription terminator from the E. coli ribosomal RNA rrnG operon (Albrechtsen et al., 1991)
   3373..3419    -  terminator     T7 terminator: transcription terminator for bacteriophage T7 RNA polymerase
   3442..3511    +  CDS            large T antigen (fragment): large T antigen from SV40 (simian virus 40)
   3534..3655    +  polyA_signal   SV40 poly(A) signal: SV40 polyadenylation signal
   3890..3941    -  promoter       CMVd2 promoter: truncated human cytomegalovirus (CMV) immediate early promoter that yields moderately reduced expression relative to the full-length promoter
   4004..4021    +  promoter       CMV promoter (fragment): human cytomegalovirus (CMV) immediate early promoter
   4094..101     -  enhancer       CMV enhancer (across the origin): human cytomegalovirus immediate early enhancer
