[The description below was written by a language model from this plasmid's Addgene catalogue record and pLannotate feature annotations shown in this document.]
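Description:
pGBW-m4133196 is a mammalian expression plasmid built on the pTwist_CMV_6 backbone to express wild-type SARS-CoV-2 nsp11, the very short peptide encoded at the end of ORF1a within the ORF1ab gene. The insert is listed as only 38 bp, placed under a CMV promoter, and joined at its C terminus to a backbone-encoded tag consisting of a TEV protease cleavage site followed by an S-tag. This allows detection or affinity capture of the product through the S-tag and, in principle, removal of the tag by TEV cleavage. The cloning method is not recorded.

The plasmid is propagated in E. coli using a high-copy ColE1/pUC-type origin and selected with ampicillin through the β-lactamase (AmpR) gene. The feature table, generated automatically from the full 4,296 nt sequence, shows CMV enhancer and promoter elements (some called as fragments or on the reverse strand, with the enhancer spanning the numbering origin), an SV40 polyadenylation signal and a synthetic poly(A) signal. It also lists β-globin insulator elements and pairs of rrnG and T7 transcription terminators that flank the bacterial maintenance region, an arrangement that would help isolate it from read-through transcription. Short hits to SV40 large T antigen and a β-lactamase fragment are probably partial matches rather than functional coding regions. The annotation does not call the nsp11 insert, the TEV site or the S-tag, so their positions cannot be confirmed from the table and rest on the catalogue entry. The construct belongs to a set of SARS-CoV-2 protein expression plasmids and suits transient expression of tagged nsp11 in mammalian cells.
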