Addgene plasmid #153647: pGBW-m4133196
Purpose: Mammalian expression plasmid for SARS-CoV-2 nsp11
Depositing lab: Ginkgo Bioworks & Benjie Chen. Depositing organization: Ginkgo Bioworks.
Backbone
  Vector backbone: pTwist_CMV_6
  Backbone size w/o insert (bp): 4180
  Vector type: Mammalian Expression
Growth in bacteria
  Bacterial resistance: Ampicillin, 100 μg/mL
  Growth temperature: 37°C
  Growth strain: DH5alpha
  Copy number: High Copy
Gene/Insert
  Gene/Insert name: SARS-CoV-2 nsp11
  Species: Severe acute respiratory syndrome coronavirus 2
  Insert size (bp): 38
  Mutation: wt
  Entrez Gene: ORF1ab (a.k.a. GU280_gp01)
  Promoter: CMV
  Tag / fusion protein: Cleavable TEV;S-tag (C terminal on backbone)
  Cloning method: Unknown
Resource information
  A portion of this plasmid was derived from a plasmid made by: GinkgoBioworks
Depositor comments: NCBI reference sequence: 43740578
How to cite: pGBW-m4133196 was a gift from Ginkgo Bioworks & Benjie Chen (Addgene plasmid # 153647 ; http://n2t.net/addgene:153647 ; RRID:Addgene_153647)
